>Addgene plasmid #160672 | pJMP2832 | addgene full sequence | sequence record 314830 | Addgene NGS Result
GACACCATCGAATGGTGCAAAACCTTTCGCGGTATGGCATGATAGCGCCCGGAAGAGAGTCAATTCAGGG
TGGTGAATGTGAAACCAGTAACGTTATACGATGTCGCAGAGTATGCCGGTGTCTCTTATCAGACCGTTTC
CCGCGTGGTGAACCAGGCCAGCCACGTTTCTGCGAAAACGCGGGAAAAAGTGGAAGCGGCGATGGCGGAG
CTGAATTACATTCCCAACCGCGTGGCACAACAACTGGCGGGCAAACAGTCGTTGCTGATTGGCGTTGCCA
CCTCCAGTCTGGCCCTGCACGCGCCGTCGCAAATTGTCGCGGCGATTAAATCTCGCGCCGATCAACTGGG
TGCCAGCGTGGTGGTGTCGATGGTAGAACGAAGCGGCGTCGAAGCCTGTAAAGCGGCGGTGCACAATCTT
CTCGCGCAACGCGTCAGTGGGCTGATCATTAACTATCCGCTGGATGACCAGGATGCCATTGCTGTGGAAG
CTGCCTGCACTAATGTTCCGGCGTTATTTCTTGATGTCTCTGACCAGACACCCATCAACAGTATTATTTT
CTCCCATGAAGATGGTACGCGACTGGGCGTGGAGCATCTGGTCGCATTGGGTCACCAGCAAATCGCGCTG
TTAGCGGGCCCATTAAGTTCTGTCTCGGCGCGTCTGCGTCTGGCTGGCTGGCATAAATATCTCACTCGCA
ATCAAATTCAGCCGATAGCGGAACGGGAAGGCGACTGGAGTGCCATGTCCGGTTTTCAACAAACCATGCA
AATGCTGAATGAGGGCATCGTTCCCACTGCGATGCTGGTTGCCAACGATCAGATGGCGCTGGGCGCAATG
CGCGCCATTACCGAGTCCGGGCTGCGCGTTGGTGCGGATATCTCGGTAGTGGGATACGACGATACCGAAG
ATAGCTCATGTTATATCCCGCCGTTAACCACCATCAAACAGGATTTTCGCCTGCTGGGGCAAACCAGCGT
GGACCGCTTGCTGCAACTCTCTCAGGGCCAGGCGGTGAAGGGCAATCAGCTGTTGCCCGTCTCACTGGTG
AAAAGAAAAACCACCCTGGCGCCCAATACGCAAACCGCCTCTCCCCGCGCGTTGGCCGATTCATTAATGC
AGCTGGCACGACAGGTTTCCCGACTGGAAAGCGGGCAGTGAGCGCAACGCAATTAATGTAAGTTAGCTCA
CTCATTAGGCACCCCACCCGGGTCCTTGAGCCCCATTATCACCTCCAAAGCCTTCTCGTCTGGTCAGTTT
CACCTGTTTTACGTAAAAACCCGCTTCGGCGGGTTTTTACTTTTGGGGAAACACAGAAAAAAGCCCGCAC
CTGACAGTGCGGGCTTTTTTTTTCGACCAAAGGTGCGACTACTCTTGCCTACTACCTATCGACTGAGCTG
AAAGAATTCCTAAAGATCTATAAATGTGAGCGGATAACATTGACATTGTGAGCGGATAACAAGATACTTC
TAGTCATCTAATTCAACAAGAATTGTTTAAGAGCTATGCTGGAAACAGCATAGCAAGTTTAAATAAGGCT
AGTCCGTTATCAACTTGAAAAAGTGGCACCGAGTCGGTGCTTTTTTTTTGAATTCATGTGGCTGACCGTT
CTGTTGTCTCTCGCTCTTCCGAGTAGACGAACAATAAGGCCTCCCTAACGGGGGGCCTTTTTTATTGATA
ACAAAAGTCAGTGCTTCCGCTATTTCCAAAATACCGGGCTAATACGGTTTAAACGAAAATTTATCAAAAA
GAGTATTGACTTAAAGTCTAACCTATAGGATACTTACAGCCAGATCTGAGCGAGAAGGAGGTAAAGTATG
AGCAAAGGAGAAGAACTTTTCACTGGAGTTGTCCCAATTCTTGTTGAATTAGATGGTGATGTTAATGGGC
ACAAATTTTCTGTCCGTGGAGAGGGTGAAGGTGATGCTACAAACGGAAAACTCACCCTTAAATTTATTTG
CACTACTGGAAAACTACCTGTTCCGTGGCCAACACTTGTCACTACTCTGACCTATGGTGTTCAATGCTTT
TCCCGTTATCCGGATCACATGAAACGGCATGACTTTTTCAAGAGTGCCATGCCCGAAGGTTATGTACAGG
AACGCACTATATCTTTCAAAGATGACGGGACCTACAAGACGCGTGCTGAAGTCAAGTTTGAAGGTGATAC
CCTTGTTAATCGTATCGAGTTAAAGGGTATTGATTTTAAAGAAGATGGAAACATTCTTGGACACAAACTG
GAGTACAACTTTAACTCACACAATGTATACATCACGGCAGACAAACAAAAGAATGGAATCAAAGCTAACT
TCAAAATTCGCCACAACGTTGAAGATGGTTCCGTTCAACTAGCAGACCATTATCAACAAAATACTCCAAT
TGGCGATGGCCCTGTCCTTTTACCAGACAACCATTACCTGTCGACACAATCTGTCCTTTCGAAAGATCCC
AACGAAAAGCGTGACCACATGGTCCTTCTTGAGTTTGTAACTGCTGCTGGGATTACACATGGCATGGATG
AGCTCTACAAATAATAAGTTTAAACGACCTCCTGGATTTGCTCAGACAGCCTTTTCGTCATTCGTTTCAG
CCAAAAAACTTAAGACCGCCGGTCTTGTCCACTACCTTGCAGTAATGCGGTGGACAGGATCGGCGGTTTT
CTTTTCTCTTCTCAAGAAGTTCCTATACTTTCTAGAGAATAGGAACTTCGGAATAGGAACTTCCTCCTGA
ACGGCCATAAGAACGAAGGCTGTCTGTTGAACTCTCGAGCCGTGGAAACGGATGAAGGCACGAACCCAGT
TGACATAAGCCTGTTCGGTTCGTAAACTGTAATGCAAGTAGCGTATGCGCTCATCACTACCGGGCGTATT
TTTTGAGTTATCGAGATTTTCAGGAGCTAAGGAAGCTAAAATGGAGAAAAAAATCACTGGATATACCACC
GTTGATATATCCCAATGGCATCGTAAAGAACATTTTGAGGCATTTCAGTCAGTTGCTCAATGTACCTATA
ACCAGACCGTTCAGCTGGATATTACGGCCTTTTTAAAGACCGTAAAGAAAAATAAGCACAAGTTTTATCC
GGCCTTTATTCACATTCTTGCCCGCCTGATGAATGCTCATCCGGAGTTCCGTATGGCAATGAAAGACGGT
GAGCTGGTGATATGGGATAGTGTTCACCCTTGTTACACCGTTTTCCATGAGCAAACTGAAACGTTTTCAT
CGCTCTGGAGTGAATACCACGACGATTTCCGGCAGTTTCTACACATATATTCGCAAGATGTGGCGTGTTA
CGGTGAAAACCTGGCCTATTTCCCTAAAGGGTTTATTGAGAATATGTTTTTCGTCTCAGCCAATCCCTGG
GTGAGTTTCACCAGTTTTGATTTAAACGTGGCCAATATGGACAACTTCTTCGCCCCCGTTTTCACCATGG
GCAAATATTATACGCAAGGCGACAAGGTGCTGATGCCGCTGGCGATTCAGGTTCATCATGCCGTTTGTGA
TGGCTTCCATGTCGGCAGAATGCTTAATGAATTACAACAGTACTGCGATGAGTGGCAGGGCGGGGCGTAA
TCGACTGGAACTCGAGCATCAGCTTCAAAAGCGCTCTGAAGTTCCTATACTTTCTAGAGAATAGGAACTT
CGGAATAGGTACTTCAAGATCCCCAATTCGAGCTCATCGTCCGGGCCGCAAGCTCCTAGCGGCGGATTTG
TCCTACTCAGGAGAGCGTTCACCGACAAACAACAGATAAAACGAAAGGCCCAGTCTTTCGACTGAGCCTT
TCGTTTTATTTGATGCCTCAAGCTAGAGAGTCATTACCCCAGGCGTTTAAGGGCACCAATAACTGCCTTA
AAAAAATTACGCCCCGCCCTGCCACTCATCGCAGTCTAGCTTGGATTCTCACCAATAAAAAACGCCCGGC
GGCAACCGAGCGTTCTGAACAAATCCAGATGGAGTTCTGAGGTCATTACTGGATCTATCAACAGGAGTCC
AAGCTCAGCTAATTAAGCTAGCTTATCGATACCGTCGACCTCGAACCCCACGCCCCTCTTTAATACGACG
GGCAATTTGCACTTCAGAAAATGAAGAGTTTGCTTTAGCCATAACAAAAGTCCAGTATGCTTTTTCACAG
CATAACTGGACTGATTTCAGTTTACAACTATTCTGTCTAGTTTAAGACTTTATTGTCATAGTTTAGATCT
ATTTTGTTCAGTTTAAGACTTTATTGTCCGCCCACACCTGCTTACGCAGGGCATCCATTTATTACTCAAC
CGTAACCGATTTTGCCAGGTTACGCGGCTGGTCCTCTAGCTGGCGTAATAGCGAAGAGGCCCGCACCGAT
CGCCCTTCCCAACAGTTGCGCAGCCTGAATGGCGAATGGCGCCTGATGCGGTATTTTCTCCTTACGCATC
TGTGCGGTATTTCACACCGCATATGGTGCACTCTCAGTACAATCTGCTCTGATGCCGCATAGTTAAGCCA
GCCCCGACACCCGCCAACACCCGCTGACGCGCCCTGACGGGCTTGTCTGCTCCCGGCATCCGCTTACAGA
CAAGCTGTGACCGTCTCCGGGAGCTGCATGTGTCAGAGGTTTTCACCGTCGTCACCGAAACGCGCGAGAC
GAAAGGGCCTCGTGATACGCCTATTTTTATAGGTTAATGTCATGATAATAATGGTTTCTTAGACGTCAGG
TGGCACTTTTCGGGGAAATGTGCGCGGAACCCCTATTTGTTTATTTTTCTAAATACATTCAAATATGTAT
CCGCTCATGAGACAATAACCCTGATAAATGCTTCAATAATATTGAAAAAGGAAGAGTATGAGTATTCAAC
ATTTCCGTGTCGCCCTTATTCCCTTTTTTGCGGCATTTTGCCTTCCTGTTTTTGCTCACCCAGAAACGCT
GGTGAAAGTAAAAGATGCTGAAGATCAGTTGGGTGCACGAGTGGGTTACATCGAACTGGATCTCAACAGC
GGTAAGATCCTTGAGAGTTTTCGCCCCGAAGAACGTTTTCCAATGATGAGCACTTTTAAAGTTCTGCTAT
GTGGCGCGGTATTATCCCGTATTGACGCCGGGCAAGAGCAACTCGGTCGCCGCATACACTATTCTCAGAA
TGACTTGGTTGAGTACTCACCAGTCACAGAAAAGCATCTTACGGATGGCATGACAGTAAGAGAATTATGC
AGTGCTGCCATAACCATGAGTGATAACACTGCGGCCAACTTACTTCTGACAACGATCGGAGGACCGAAGG
AGCTAACCGCTTTTTTGCACAACATGGGGGATCATGTAACTCGCCTTGATCGTTGGGAACCGGAGCTGAA
TGAAGCCATACCAAACGACGAGCGTGACACCACGATGCCTGTAGCAATGGCAACAACGTTGCGCAAACTA
TTAACTGGCGAACTACTTACTCTAGCTTCCCGGCAACAATTAATAGACTGGATGGAGGCGGATAAAGTTG
CAGGACCACTTCTGCGCTCGGCCCTTCCGGCTGGCTGGTTTATTGCTGATAAATCTGGAGCCGGTGAGCG
TGGGTCCCGCGGTATCATTGCAGCACTGGGGCCAGATGGTAAGCCCTCCCGTATCGTAGTTATCTACACG
ACGGGGAGTCAGGCAACTATGGATGAACGAAATAGACAGATCGCTGAGATAGGTGCCTCACTGATTAAGC
ATTGGTAACTGTCAGACCAAGTTTACTCATATATACTTTAGATTGATTTAAAACTTCATTTTTAATTTAA
AAGGATCTAGGTGAAGATCCTTTTTGATAATCTCATGACCAAAATCCCTTAACGTGAGTTTTCGTTCCAC
TGAGCGTCAGACCCCGTAGAAAAGATCAAAGGCAGTTATTGGTGCCTCACTGATTAAGCATTGGTAACTG
TCAGACCAAGTTTACTCATATATACTTTAGATTGATTTAAAACTTCATTTTTAATTTTTGCGGCCGCAAG
ATCCGGCCACGATGCGTCCGGCGTAGAGGATCTGAAGATCAGCAGTTCAACCTGTTGATAGTACGTACTA
AGCTCTCATGTTTCACGTACTAAGCTCTCATGTTTAACGTACTAAGCTCTCATGTTTAACGAACTAAACC
CTCATGGCTAACGTACTAAGCTCTCATGGCTAACGTACTAAGCTCTCATGTTTCACGTACTAAGCTCTCA
TGTTTGAACAATAAAATTAATATAAATCAGCAACTTAAATAGCCTCTAAGGTTTTAAGTTTTATAAGAAA
AAAAAGAATATATAAGGCTTTTAAAGCTTTTAAGGTTTAACGGTTGTGGACAACAAGCCAGGGATGTAAC
GCACTGAGAAGCCCTTAGAGCCTCTCAAAGCAATTTTGAGTGACACAGGAACACTTAACGGCTGACATGG
GAATTAGCCATGGCATCACAGTATCGTGATGACAGAGGCAGGGAGTGCGGCCTTTTTACGGTTCCTGGCC
TTTTGCTGGCCTTTTGCTCACATGTTCTTTCCTGCGTTATCAGGGGATTCCTTAAGGTATACTTTCCGCT
GCATAACCCTGCTTCGGGGTCATTATAGCGATTTTTTCGGTATATCCATCCTTTTTCGCACGATATACAG
GATTTTGCCAAAGGGTTCGTGTAGACTTTCCTTGGTGTATCCAACGGCGTCAGCCGGGCAGGATAGGTGA
AGTAGGCCCACCCGCGAGCGGGTGTTCCTTCTTCACTGTCCCTTATTCGCACCTGGCGGTGCTCAACGGG
AATCCTGCTCTGCGAGGCTGGCCGATAAGCTCTGATACCGCTCGCCGCAGCCGAACGACCGAGCGCAGCG
GGTCAGTGAGCGAGGAAGCGGAAGAGCCCAAACATAACAGGAAGAAAAATGCCCCGCTGTGGGCGGACAA
AATAGTTGGGAACTGGGAGGGGTGGAAATGGAGTTTTTAAGGATTATTTAGGGAAGAGTGACAAAATAGA
TGGGAACTGGGTGTAGCGTCGTAAGCTAATACGAAAATTAAAAATGACAAAATAGTTTGGAACTAGATTT
CACTTATCTGGTTCTTGAGGCGGTTAAAAGAGCCGTACTCTTCTCCGATGTCGACTAGGCCATGATGCTC
ATTCTGTGGGACCAAAACGAAAAAACACCCTTTCGGGTGTCTTTTCTGGAATTTGGTACCGAGGCTGCAA
GTCCCATTAAGGAGGCGCGCCTTATTACAGATCTTCCTCAGAGATGAGCTTCTGTTCCAGATCTTCTTCT
GAAATCAACTTTTGTTCCAGATCTTCTTCAGAGATGAGTTTCTGCTCCGCGGCCGCGTCACCTCCTAGCT
GACTCAAATCAATGCGTGTTTCATAAAGACCAGTGATGGATTGATGGATAAGAGTGGCATCTAAAACTTC
TTTTGTAGACGTATATCGTTTACGATCAATTGTTGTATCAAAATATTTAAAAGCAGCGGGAGCTCCAAGA
TTCGTCAACGTAAATAAATGAATAATATTTTCTGCTTGTTCACGTATTGGTTTGTCTCTATGTTTGTTAT
ATGCACTAAGAACTTTATCTAAATTGGCATCTGCTAAAATAACACGCTTAGAAAATTCACTGATTTGCTC
AATAATCTCATCTAAATAATGCTTATGCTGCTCCACAAACAATTGTTTTTGTTCGTTATCTTCTGGACTA
CCCTTCAACTTTTCATAATGACTAGCTAAATATAAAAAATTCACATATTTGCTTGGCAGAGCCAGCTCAT
TTCCTTTTTGTAATTCTCCGGCACTAGCCAGCATCCGTTTACGACCGTTTTCTAACTCAAAAAGACTATA
TTTAGGTAGTTTAATGATTAAGTCTTTTTTAACTTCCTTATATCCTTTAGCTTCTAAAAAGTCAATCGGA
TTTTTTTCAAAGGAACTTCTTTCCATAATTGTGATCCCTAGTAACTCTTTAACGGATTTTAACTTCTTCG
ATTTCCCTTTTTCCACCTTAGCAACCACTAGGACTGAATAAGCTACCGTTGGACTATCAAAACCACCATA
TTTTTTTGGATCCCAGTCTTTTTTACGAGCAATAAGCTTGTCCGAATTTCTTTTTGGTAAAATTGACTCC
TTGGAGAATCCGCCTGTCTGTACTTCTGTTTTCTTGACAATATTGACTTGGGGCATGGACAATACTTTGC
GCACTGTGGCAAAATCTCGCCCTTTATCCCAGACAATTTCTCCAGTTTCCCCATTAGTTTCGATTAGAGG
GCGTTTGCGAATCTCTCCATTTGCAAGTGTAATTTCTGTTTTGAAGAAGTTCATGATATTAGAGTAAAAG
AAATATTTTGCGGTTGCTTTGCCTATTTCTTGCTCAGACTTAGCAATCATTTTACGAACATCATAAACTT
TATAATCACCATAGACAAACTCCGATTCAAGTTTTGGATATTTCTTAATCAAAGCAGTTCCAACGACGGC
ATTTAGATACGCATCATGGGCATGATGGTAATTGTTAATCTCACGTACTTTATAGAATTGGAAATCTTTT
CGGAAGTCAGAAACTAATTTAGATTTTAAGGTAATCACTTTAACCTCTCGAATAAGTTTATCATTTTCAT
CGTATTTAGTATTCATGCGACTATCCAAAATTTGTGCCACATGCTTAGTGATTTGGCGAGTTTCAACCAA
TTGGCGTTTGATAAAACCAGCTTTATCAAGTTCACTCAAACCTCCACGTTCAGCTTTCGTTAAATTATCA
AACTTACGTTGAGTGATTAACTTGGCGTTTAGAAGTTGTCTCCAATAGTTTTTCATCTTTTTGACTACTT
CTTCACTTGGAACGTTATCCGATTTACCACGATTTTTATCAGAACGCGTTAAGACCTTATTGTCTATTGA
ATCGTCTTTAAGGAAACTTTGTGGAACAATGGCATCGACATCATAATCACTTAAACGATTAATATCTAAT
TCTTGGTCCACATACATGTCTCTTCCATTTTGGAGATAATAGAGATAGAGCTTTTCATTTTGCAATTGAG
TATTTTCAACAGGATGCTCTTTAAGAATCTGACTTCCTAATTCTTTGATACCTTCTTCGATTCGTTTCAT
ACGCTCTCGCGAATTTTTCTGGCCCTTTTGAGTTGTCTGATTTTCACGTGCCATTTCAATAACGATATTT
TCTGGCTTATGCCGCCCCATTACTTTGACCAATTCATCAACAACTTTTACAGTCTGTAAAATACCTTTTT
TAATAGCAGGGCTACCAGCTAAATTTGCAATATGTTCATGTAAACTATCGCCTTGTCCAGACACTTGTGC
TTTTTGAATATCTTCTTTAAATGTCAAACTATCATCATGGATCAGCTGCATAAAATTGCGATTGGCAAAA
CCATCTGATTTCAAAAAATCTAATATTGTTTTGCCAGATTGCTTATCCCTAATACCATTAATCAATTTTC
GAGACAAACGTCCCCAACCAGTATAACGGCGACGTTTAAGCTGTTTCATCACCTTATCATCAAAGAGGTG
AGCATATGTTTTAAGTCTTTCCTCAATCATCTCCCTATCTTCAAATAAGGTCAATGTTAAAACAATATCC
TCTAAGATATCTTCATTTTCTTCATTATCCAAAAAATCTTTATCTTTAATAATTTTTAGCAAATCATGGT
AGGTACCTAATGAAGCATTAAATCTATCTTCAACTCCTGAAATTTCAACACTATCAAAACATTCTATTTT
TTTGAAATAATCTTCTTTTAATTGCTTAACGGTTACTTTTCGATTTGTTTTGAAGAGTAAATCAACAATG
GCTTTCTTCTGTTCACCTGAAAGAAATGCTGGTTTTCGCATTCCTTCAGTAACATATTTGACCTTTGTCA
ATTCGTTATAAACCGTAAAATACTCATAAAGCAAACTATGTTTTGGTAGTACTTTTTCATTTGGAAGATT
TTTATCAAAGTTTGTCATGCGTTCAATAAATGATTGAGCTGAAGCACCTTTATCGACAACTTCTTCAAAA
TTCCATGGGGTAATTGTTTCTTCAGACTTCCGAGTCATCCATGCAAAACGACTATTGCCACGCGCCAATG
GACCAACATAATAAGGGATTCGAAAAGTCAAGATTTTTTCAATCTTCTCACGATTGTCTTTTAAAAATGG
ATAAAAATCTTCTTGTCGTCTCAAAATAGCATGCAGCTCACCCAAGTGAATTTGATGGGGAATAGAGCCG
TTGTCAAAGGTCCGTTGCTTGCGCAGCAAATCTTCACGATTTAGTTTCACCAATAATTCCTCAGTACCAT
CCATTTTTTCTAAAATTGGTTTGATAAATTTATAAAATTCTTCTTGGCTAGCTCCCCCATCAATATAACC
TGCATATCCGTTTTTTGATTGATCAAAAAAGATTTCTTTATACTTTTCTGGAAGTTGTTGTCGAACTAAA
GCTTTTAAAAGAGTCAAGTCTTGATGATGTTCATCGTAGCGTTTAATCATTGAAGCTGATAGGGGAGCCT
TAGTTATTTCAGTATTTACTCTTAGGATATCTGAAAGTAAAATAGCATCTGATAAATTCTTAGCTGCCAA
AAACAAATCAGCATATTGATCTCCAATTTGCGCCAATAAATTATCTAAATCATCATCGTAAGTATCTTTT
GAAAGCTGTAATTTAGCATCTTCTGCCAAATCAAAATTTGATTTAAAATTAGGGGTCAAACCCAATGACA
AAGCAATGAGATTCCCAAATAAGCCATTTTTCTTCTCACCGGGGAGCTGAGCAATGAGATTTTCTAATCG
TCTTGATTTACTCAATCGTGCAGAAAGAATCGCTTTAGCATCTACTCCACTTGCGTTAATAGGGTTTTCT
TCAAATAATTGATTGTAGGTTTGTACCAACTGGATAAATAGTTTGTCCACATCACTATTATCAGGATTTA
AATCTCCCTCAATCAAAAAATGACCACGAAACTTAATCATATGCGCTAAGGCCAAATAGATTAAGCGCAA
ATCCGCTTTATCAGTAGAATCTACCAATTTTTTTCGCAGATGATAGATAGTTGGATATTTCTCATGATAA
GCAACTTCATCTACTATATTTCCAAAAATAGGATGACGTTCATGCTTCTTATCTTCTTCCACCAAAAAAG
ACTCTTCAAGTCGATGAAAGAAACTATCATCTACTTTCGCCATCTCATTTGAAAAAATCTCCTGTAGATA
ACAAATACGATTCTTCCGACGTGTATACCTTCTACGAGCTGTCCGTTTGAGACGAGTCGCTTCCGCTGTC
TCTCCACTGTCAAATAAAAGAGCCCCTATAAGATTTTTTTTGATACTGTGGCGGTCTGTATTTCCCAGAA
CCTTGAACTTTTTAGACGGAACCTTATATTCATCAGTGATCACCGCCCATCCGACGCTATTTGTGCCGAT
AGCTAAGCCTATTGAGTATTTCTTATCCATACTAGTTTTCCTGTGTGAAACCTGCTGATGTGCTCAGTAT
CTTGTTATCCGCTCACAATGTCAATGTTATCCGCTCACATTTATAATATTTTATCTGATTAATAAGATGA
TCTTCTTGAGATCGTTTTGGTCTGCGCGTAATCTCTTGCTCTGAAAACGAAAAAACCGCCTTGCAGGGCG
GTTTTTCGAAGGTTCTCTGAGCTACCAACTCTTTGAACCGAGGTAACTGGCTTGGTGATAAGCTGTCAAA
CCAGATCAATTCGCACTAGTCTGCAGACGTAAAAAAAGCGGCGTGGTTAGCCGCTTTTTTAATTGCCGGA
GCGCAATAAAAAAGCCCCCGGAAGGTGATCTTCCGGGGGCTTTCTCATGCGTTGCTTGTATTGAAAATGG
GGGCCATGCCTACCTATCTGCCTCCCGGGAAGCGGCATGCATTTACGTT
Features (pLannotate 1.2.2; 32 found; start..end, strand, type, name):
      1..78      +  promoter       lacIq promoter: lacI (mutant); In the lacIq allele, a single base change in the promoter boosts expression of the lacI gene about 10-fold.
     79..1161    +  CDS            lacI: lac repressor; lacI; The lac repressor binds to the lac operator to inhibit transcription in E. coli. This inhibition can be relieved by adding lactose or isopropyl-β-D-thiogalactopyranoside (IPTG).
   1174..1195    +  protein_bind   CAP binding site: CAP binding activates transcription in the presence of cAMP. E. coli catabolite activator protein
   1266..1352    +  ncRNA          Thr leader (fragment): Accession: RF00506 - Threonine operon leader
   1445..1462    +  protein_bind   lac operator (fragment): The lac repressor binds to the lac operator to inhibit transcription in E. coli. This inhibition can be relieved by adding lactose or isopropyl-β-D-thiogalactopyranoside (IPTG). lac repressor encoded by lacI
   1513..1580    +  misc_RNA       tracrRNA (fragment): trans-activating CRISPR RNA for the Streptococcus pyogenes CRISPR/Cas9 system
   1818..2531    +  CDS            Superfolder GFP: Superfolder GFP is a basic (constitutively fluorescent) green fluorescent protein published in 2005, derived from Aequorea victoria. It is reported to be a very rapidly-maturing weak dimer.
   2676..2723    -  protein_bind   FRT: FLP-mediated recombination occurs in the 8-bp core sequence TCTAGAAA (Turan and Bode, 2011). FLP recombinase from the Saccharomyces cerevisiae 2μ plasmid
   2800..2828    +  promoter       Pc promoter: intI1 (promoter lies within the coding sequence); class 1 integron promoter
   2853..2910    +  promoter       cat promoter (fragment): promoter of the E. coli cat gene encoding chloramphenicol acetyltransferase
   2911..3567    +  CDS            cat: CAT_ECOLX - Experimental evidence at protein level: Swiss-Prot protein existence level 1. This enzyme is an effector of chloramphenicol resistance in bacteria. From Escherichia coli. This protein is used as a marker in many commonly used cloning vectors, such as pACYC184.
   3608..3641    -  protein_bind   FRT (minimal): supports FLP-mediated excision but not integration (Turan and Bode, 2011) FLP recombinase from the Saccharomyces cerevisiae 2μ plasmid
   3706..3792    -  terminator     rrnB T1 terminator: Escherichia coli rrnB; transcription terminator T1 from the E. coli rrnB gene
   3856..3885    -  CDS            CmR (fragment): chloramphenicol acetyltransferase confers resistance to chloramphenicol
   3895..3989    -  terminator     lambda t0 terminator: transcription terminator from phage lambda
   4010..4034    +  misc_feature   MCS (fragment): pBluescript multiple cloning site
   4038..4236    +  mobile_element Tn7R (fragment): mini-Tn7 element (right end of the Tn7 transposon) Tn7
   4308..4376    +  CDS            lacZα (fragment): LacZα fragment of β-galactosidase; lacZ fragment
   4382..4481    -  misc_feature   bom (fragment): basis of mobility region from pBR322
   4583..4618    -  CDS            rop (fragment): Rop protein, which maintains plasmids at low copy number; rop
   4713..4817    +  promoter       AmpR promoter: bla
   4818..5678    +  CDS            AmpR: β-lactamase; bla; confers resistance to ampicillin, carbenicillin, and related antibiotics
   5851..5876    +  CDS            bla(M) (fragment): β-lactamase lacking the signal sequence; bla(M); allows cytosolic expression of β-lactamase
   5979..6367    +  rep_origin     R6K γ ori: γ replication origin from E. coli plasmid R6K; requires the R6K initiator protein pi for replication
   6378..6417    +  CDS            λ integrase (fragment): integrase from phage λ; int
   6636..6744    +  oriT           oriT: incP origin of transfer
   6848..7013    +  mobile_element Tn7L: mini-Tn7 element (left end of the Tn7 transposon) Tn7
   7168..7257    -  CDS            3xMyc: 3 tandem Myc epitope tags
   7267..11370   -  CDS            dCas9: catalytically dead mutant of the Cas9 endonuclease from the Streptococcus pyogenes Type II CRISPR/Cas system RNA-guided DNA-binding protein that lacks endonuclease activity due to the D10A mutation in the RuvC catalytic domain and the H840A mutation in the HNH catalytic domain
  11391..11412   -  promoter       PLtetO-1 promoter (fragment): modified phage lambda PL promoter with tet operator sites (Lutz and Bujard, 1997)
  11412..11429   -  protein_bind   lac operator (fragment): The lac repressor binds to the lac operator to inhibit transcription in E. coli. This inhibition can be relieved by adding lactose or isopropyl-β-D-thiogalactopyranoside (IPTG). lac repressor encoded by lacI
  11486..11605   +  rep_origin     p15A ori (fragment): Plasmids containing the medium-copy-number p15A origin of replication can be propagated in E. coli cells that contain a second plasmid with the ColE1 origin.
