[The description below was written by a language model from this plasmid's Addgene catalogue record and pLannotate feature annotations shown in this document.]
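Description:
pJMP2832 is an 11.8 kb Mobile-CRISPRi "test" plasmid for bacterial gene knockdown, built on an R6Kγ backbone. The R6K γ origin needs the pi initiator protein supplied in trans, so the plasmid replicates only in pir-type E. coli hosts such as the listed growth strain and acts as a suicide vector elsewhere. An incP oriT allows conjugative transfer into recipient bacteria, and AmpR (β-lactamase) on the backbone provides selection during propagation. The short fragments annotated as p15A ori, bom, rop, lacZα and λ integrase appear to be remnants of vector construction, not functional parts.

The payload lies between the Tn7L and Tn7R ends, running across the origin of the circular map, and forms a mini-Tn7 transposon. Tn7 transposase genes are not annotated on this plasmid, so transposition functions would have to come from elsewhere. Within the transposon, S. pyogenes dCas9 (D10A/H840A) carrying a C-terminal 3xMyc tag is expressed from a promoter annotated as a PLtetO-1 fragment adjoining a lac operator. The sgRNA cassette, marked by a tracrRNA-derived scaffold, also sits downstream of a lac operator. A lacIq-driven lacI gene supplies the repressor, so both components should be IPTG-inducible. The gmc6 guide targets gfp, and a superfolder GFP gene is carried in the same element, so the construct includes its own knockdown target. The promoter driving sfGFP is not annotated. A chloramphenicol acetyltransferase cassette flanked by FRT sites selects for integrants and can be removed by FLP recombinase, and rrnB T1 and lambda t0 terminators insulate the units.

The construct serves as a self-contained reporter for checking CRISPRi function and measuring knockdown efficiency in a new bacterial host, read out as loss of GFP fluorescence.
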