Addgene plasmid #160672: pJMP2832
Purpose: Mobile CRISPRi sfGFP 'test', gmc6 sgRNA
Depositing lab: Jason Peters. Depositing organization: University of Wisconsin, Madison. Publication: Programmable Gene Knockdown in Diverse Bacteria Using Mobile-CRISPRi. Banta AB, Ward RD, Tran JS, Bacon EE, Peters JM. Curr Protoc Microbiol. 2020 Dec;59(1):e130. doi: 10.1002/cpmc.130. PubMed 33332762.
Backbone
  Vector backbone: R6Kγ
  Vector type: Bacterial Expression
  Selectable markers: Chloramphenicol
Growth in bacteria
  Bacterial resistance: Ampicillin, 100 μg/mL
  Growth temperature: 37°C
  Growth strain: BW25141
  Copy number: High Copy
Gene/Insert
  Gene/Insert name: gmc6 (gfp) sgRNA
  gRNA/shRNA sequence: CATCTAATTCAACAAGAATT
  Species: Synthetic
  Cloning method: Gibson Cloning
Terms and licenses: Academic/Nonprofit Terms; Industry Terms: Not Available to Industry
How to cite: pJMP2832 was a gift from Jason Peters (Addgene plasmid # 160672 ; http://n2t.net/addgene:160672 ; RRID:Addgene_160672)
